>Addgene plasmid #63093 | Frt-hspB2 | depositor full sequence | sequence record 104499 | Full Sequence
GACGGATCGGGAGATCTCCCGATCCCCTATGGTGCACTCTCAGTACAATCTGCTCTGATGCCGCATAGTT
AAGCCAGTATCTGCTCCCTGCTTGTGTGTTGGAGGTCGCTGAGTAGTGCGCGAGCAAAATTTAAGCTACA
ACAAGGCAAGGCTTGACCGACAATTGCATGAAGAATCTGCTTAGGGTTAGGCGTTTTGCGCTGCTTCGCG
ATGTACGGGCCAGATATACGCGTTGACATTGATTATTGACTAGTTATTAATAGTAATCAATTACGGGGTC
ATTAGTTCATAGCCCATATATGGAGTTCCGCGTTACATAACTTACGGTAAATGGCCCGCCTGGCTGACCG
CCCAACGACCCCCGCCCATTGACGTCAATAATGACGTATGTTCCCATAGTAACGCCAATAGGGACTTTCC
ATTGACGTCAATGGGTGGAGTATTTACGGTAAACTGCCCACTTGGCAGTACATCAAGTGTATCATATGCC
AAGTACGCCCCCTATTGACGTCAATGACGGTAAATGGCCCGCCTGGCATTATGCCCAGTACATGACCTTA
TGGGACTTTCCTACTTGGCAGTACATCTACGTATTAGTCATCGCTATTACCATGGTGATGCGGTTTTGGC
AGTACATCAATGGGCGTGGATAGCGGTTTGACTCACGGGGATTTCCAAGTCTCCACCCCATTGACGTCAA
TGGGAGTTTGTTTTGGCACCAAAATCAACGGGACTTTCCAAAATGTCGTAACAACTCCGCCCCATTGACG
CAAATGGGCGGTAGGCGTGTACGGTGGGAGGTCTATATAAGCAGAGCTCTCCCTATCAGTGATAGAGATC
TCCCTATCAGTGATAGAGATCGTCGACGAGCTCGTTTAGTGAACCGTCAGATCGCCTGGAGACGCCATCC
ACGCTGTTTTGACCTCCATAGAAGACACCGGGACCGATCCAGCCTCCGGACTCTAGCGTTTAAACTTAAG
CTTGGTACCGAGCTCGGATCCAAAACCTCGAGAACCATGTCGGGCCGCTCAGTGCCACATGCCCACCCGG
CCACCGCCGAGTACGAATTTGCCAACCCGAGCCGCCTGGGTGAGCAGCGCTTCGGAGAAGGCCTCCTGCC
AGAAGAGATCCTGACCCCCACACTCTACCATGGCTACTATGTCCGGCCTCGGGCCGCCCCAGCTGGGGAG
GGCAGCAGGGCAGGGGCCTCCGAGCTTAGGCTCAGTGAGGGCAAGTTCCAGGCATTTCTGGATGTGAGCC
ACTTTACCCCAGACGAGGTGACTGTGAGGACTGTGGATAACCTGCTGGAGGTGTCTGCCCGGCACCCCCA
GCGCCTGGACCGCCACGGCTTCGTGTCCCGAGAGTTCTGCCGCACCTATGTCCTGCCTGCTGATGTCGAC
CCCTGGCGAGTCCGAGCTGCTCTCTCCCATGATGGCATCTTAAACCTGGAAGCACCTCGGGGTGGCCGAC
ATTTGGACACAGAGGTCAATGAGGTCTACATCTCCCTGCTCCCTGCGCCTCCTGATCCAGAGGAAGAGGA
GGAGGCAGCCATAGTTGAGCCCTGATTGCCACAGACCCAGCACCCAGCAAAACGCGCCAAAATCGAGTCT
AGAGGGCCCGTTTAAACCCGCTGATCAGCCTCGACTGTGCCTTCTAGTTGCCAGCCATCTGTTGTTTGCC
CCTCCCCCGTGCCTTCCTTGACCCTGGAAGGTGCCACTCCCACTGTCCTTTCCTAATAAAATGAGGAAAT
TGCATCGCATTGTCTGAGTAGGTGTCATTCTATTCTGGGGGGTGGGGTGGGGCAGGACAGCAAGGGGGAG
GATTGGGAAGACAATAGCAGGCATGCTGGGGATGCGGTGGGCTCTATGGCTTCTGAGGCGGAAAGAACCA
GCTGGGGCTCTAGGGGGTATCCCC
[124 nt withheld, positions 1915-2038]
C
[91 nt withheld, positions 2040-2130]
AGGGTGATGGTTCACGTACCTAGAAGTTCCTATTCCGAAGTTCCTATTCTCTAGAAAGTATAGGAACTTC
CTTGGCCAAAAAGCCTGAACTCACCGCGACGTCTGTCGAGAAGTTTCTGATCGAAAAGTTCGACAGCGTC
TCCGACCTGATGCAGCTCTCGGAGGGCGAAGAATCTCGTGCTTTCAGCTTCGATGTAGGAGGGCGTGGAT
ATGTCCTGCGGGTAAATAGCTGCGCCGATGGTTTCTACAAAGATCGTTATGTTTATCGGCACTTTGCATC
GGCCGCGCTCCCGATTCCGGAAGTGCTTGACATTGGGGAATTCAGCGAGAGCCTGACCTATTGCATCTCC
CGCCGTGCACAGGGTGTCACGTTGCAAGACCTGCCTGAAACCGAACTGCCCGCTGTTCTGCAGCCGGTCG
CGGAGGCCATGGATGCGATCGCTGCGGCCGATCTTAGCCAGACGAGCGGGTTCGGCCCATTCGGACCGCA
AGGAATCGGTCAATACACTACATGGCGTGATTTCATATGCGCGATTGCTGATCCCCATGTGTATCACTGG
CAAACTGTGATGGACGACACCGTCAGTGCGTCCGTCGCGCAGGCTCTCGATGAGCTGATGCTTTGGGCCG
AGGACTGCCCCGAAGTCCGGCACCTCGTGCACGCGGATTTCGGCTCCAACAATGTCCTGACGGACAATGG
CCGCATAACAGCGGTCATTGACTGGAGCGAGGCGATGTTCGGGGATTCCCAATACGAGGTCGCCAACATC
TTCTTCTGGAGGCCGTGGTTGGCTTGTATGGAGCAGCAGACGCGCTACTTCGAGCGGAGGCATCCGGAGC
TTGCAGGATCGCCGCGGCTCCGGGCGTATATGCTCCGCATTGGTCTTGACCAACTCTATCAGAGCTTGGT
TGACGGCAATTTCGATGATGCAGCTTGGGCGCAGGGTCGATGCGACGCAATCGTCCGATCCGGAGCCGGG
ACTGTCGGGCGTACACAAATCGCCCGCAGAAGCGCGGCCGTCTGGACCGATGGCTGTGTAGAAGTACTCG
CCGATAGTGGAAACCGACGCCCCAGCACTCGTCCGAGGGCAAAGGAATAGCACGTACTACGAGATTTCGA
TTCCACCGCCGCCTTCTATGAAAGGTTGGGCTTCGGAATCGTTTTCCGGGACGCCGGCTGGATGATCCTC
CAGCGCGGGGATCTCATGCTGGAGTTCTTCGCCCACCCCAACTTGTTTATTGCAGCTTATAATGGTTACA
AATAAAGCAATAGCATCACAAATTTCACAAATAAAGCATTTTTTTCACTGCATTCTAGTTGTGGTTTGTC
CAAACTCATCAATGTATCTTATCATGTCTGTATACCGTCGACCTCTAGCTAGAGCTTGGCGTAATCATGG
TCATAGCTGTTTCCTGTGTGAAATTGTTATCCGCTCACAATTCCACACAACATACGAGCCGGAAGCATAA
AGTGTAAAGCCTGGGGTGCCTAATGAGTGAGCTAACTCACATTAATTGCGTTGCGCTCACTGCCCGCTTT
CCAGTCGGGAAACCTGTCGTGCCAGCTGCATTAATGAATCGGCCAACGCGCGGGGAGAGGCGGTTTGCGT
ATTGGGCGCTCTTCCGCTTCCTCGCTCACTGACTCGCTGCGCTCGGTCGTTCGGCTGCGGCGAGCGGTAT
CAGCTCACTCAAAGGCGGTAATACGGTTATCCACAGAATCAGGGGATAACGCAGGAAAGAACATGTGAGC
AAAAGGCCAGCAAAAGGCCAGGAACCGTAAAAAGGCCGCGTTGCTGGCGTTTTTCCATAGGCTCCGCCCC
CCTGACGAGCATCACAAAAATCGACGCTCAAGTCAGAGGTGGCGAAACCCGACAGGACTATAAAGATACC
AGGCGTTTCCCCCTGGAAGCTCCCTCGTGCGCTCTCCTGTTCCGACCCTGCCGCTTACCGGATACCTGTC
CGCCTTTCTCCCTTCGGGAAGCGTGGCGCTTTCTCATAGCTCACGCTGTAGGTATCTCAGTTCGGTGTAG
GTCGTTCGCTCCAAGCTGGGCTGTGTGCACGAACCCCCCGTTCAGCCCGACCGCTGCGCCTTATCCGGTA
ACTATCGTCTTGAGTCCAACCCGGTAAGACACGACTTATCGCCACTGGCAGCAGCCACTGGTAACAGGAT
TAGCAGAGCGAGGTATGTAGGCGGTGCTACAGAGTTCTTGAAGTGGTGGCCTAACTACGGCTACACTAGA
AGAACAGTATTTGGTATCTGCGCTCTGCTGAAGCCAGTTACCTTCGGAAAAAGAGTTGGTAGCTCTTGAT
CCGGCAAACAAACCACCGCTGGTAGCGGTGGTTTTTTTGTTTGCAAGCAGCAGATTACGCGCAGAAAAAA
AGGATCTCAAGAAGATCCTTTGATCTTTTCTACGGGGTCTGACGCTCAGTGGAACGAAAACTCACGTTAA
GGGATTTTGGTCATGAGATTATCAAAAAGGATCTTCACCTAGATCCTTTTAAATTAAAAATGAAGTTTTA
AATCAATCTAAAGTATATATGAGTAAACTTGGTCTGACAGTTACCAATGCTTAATCAGTGAGGCACCTAT
CTCAGCGATCTGTCTATTTCGTTCATCCATAGTTGCCTGACTCCCCGTCGTGTAGATAACTACGATACGG
GAGGGCTTACCATCTGGCCCCAGTGCTGCAATGATACCGCGAGACCCACGCTCACCGGCTCCAGATTTAT
CAGCAATAAACCAGCCAGCCGGAAGGGCCGAGCGCAGAAGTGGTCCTGCAACTTTATCCGCCTCCATCCA
GTCTATTAATTGTTGCCGGGAAGCTAGAGTAAGTAGTTCGCCAGTTAATAGTTTGCGCAACGTTGTTGCC
ATTGCTACAGGCATCGTGGTGTCACGCTCGTCGTTTGGTATGGCTTCATTCAGCTCCGGTTCCCAACGAT
CAAGGCGAGTTACATGATCCCCCATGTTGTGCAAAAAAGCGGTTAGCTCCTTCGGTCCTCCGATCGTTGT
CAGAAGTAAGTTGGCCGCAGTGTTATCACTCATGGTTATGGCAGCACTGCATAATTCTCTTACTGTCATG
CCATCCGTAAGATGCTTTTCTGTGACTGGTGAGTACTCAACCAAGTCATTCTGAGAATAGTGTATGCGGC
GACCGAGTTGCTCTTGCCCGGCGTCAATACGGGATAATACCGCGCCACATAGCAGAACTTTAAAAGTGCT
CATCATTGGAAAACGTTCTTCGGGGCGAAAACTCTCAAGGATCTTACCGCTGTTGAGATCCAGTTCGATG
TAACCCACTCGTGCACCCAACTGATCTTCAGCATCTTTTACTTTCACCAGCGTTTCTGGGTGAGCAAAAA
CAGGAAGGCAAAATGCCGCAAAAAAGGGAATAAGGGCGACACGGAAATGTTGAATACTCATACTCTTCCT
TTTTCAATATTATTGAAGCATTTATCAGGGTTATTGTCTCATGAGCGGATACATATTTGAATGTATTTAG
AAAAATAAACAAATAGGGGTTCCGCGCACATTTCCCCGAAAAGTGCCACCTGACGTC
Features (pLannotate 1.2.2; 21 found; start..end, strand, type, name):
     28..80      -  misc_feature   bom (fragment): basis of mobility region from pBR322
    235..614     +  enhancer       CMV enhancer: human cytomegalovirus immediate early enhancer
    615..818     +  promoter       CMV promoter: human cytomegalovirus (CMV) immediate early promoter
    820..839     +  promoter       PLtetO-1 promoter (fragment): modified phage lambda PL promoter with tet operator sites (Lutz and Bujard, 1997)
    841..860     +  promoter       PLtetO-1 promoter (fragment): modified phage lambda PL promoter with tet operator sites (Lutz and Bujard, 1997)
    868..901     +  promoter       TRE3GV promoter (fragment): 3rd-generation Tet-responsive promoter that can be activated by binding of Tet-On® 3G, optimized for retroviral and lentiviral vectors
   1017..1562    +  CDS            HSPB2: HSPB2_HUMAN - Experimental evidence at protein level: Swiss-Prot protein existence level 1. May regulate the kinase DMPK. From Homo sapiens (Human).
   1645..1869    +  polyA_signal   bGH poly(A) signal: bovine growth hormone polyadenylation signal
   1873..1894    +  promoter       SV40 promoter (fragment): SV40 enhancer and early promoter
   1915..2148    +  rep_origin     f1 ori (fragment) (sequence partly withheld): f1 bacteriophage origin of replication; arrow indicates direction of (+) strand synthesis
   2153..2200    +  protein_bind   FRT: FLP-mediated recombination occurs in the 8-bp core sequence TCTAGAAA (Turan and Bode, 2011). FLP recombinase from the Saccharomyces cerevisiae 2μ plasmid
   2208..3230    +  CDS            HygR: aminoglycoside phosphotransferase from E. coli; aph(4)-Ia; confers resistance to hygromycin
   3240..3365    +  CDS            ble (fragment): BLE_KLEPN - Experimental evidence at protein level: Swiss-Prot protein existence level 1. Binding protein with a strong affinity to the bleomycin family of antibiotics. Binds to CL990; an antimitotic-antibiotic compound. From Klebsiella pneumoniae.
   3360..3481    +  polyA_signal   SV40 poly(A) signal: SV40 polyadenylation signal
   3554..3570    -  protein_bind   lac operator: The lac repressor binds to the lac operator to inhibit transcription in E. coli. This inhibition can be relieved by adding lactose or isopropyl-β-D-thiogalactopyranoside (IPTG). lac repressor encoded by lacI
   3578..3608    -  promoter       lac promoter: promoter for the E. coli lac operon
   3623..3644    -  protein_bind   CAP binding site: CAP binding activates transcription in the presence of cAMP. E. coli catabolite activator protein
   3657..3749    -  CDS            lacI (fragment): lac repressor; lacI; The lac repressor binds to the lac operator to inhibit transcription in E. coli. This inhibition can be relieved by adding lactose or isopropyl-β-D-thiogalactopyranoside (IPTG).
   3932..4520    -  rep_origin     ori: high-copy-number ColE1/pMB1/pBR322/pUC origin of replication
   4691..5551    -  CDS            AmpR: β-lactamase; bla; confers resistance to ampicillin, carbenicillin, and related antibiotics
   5552..5656    -  promoter       AmpR promoter: bla
