[The description below was written by a language model from this plasmid's Addgene catalogue record and pLannotate feature annotations shown in this document.]
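Description:
Frt-hspB2 is a 5,687 bp mammalian expression plasmid for the human small heat shock protein HSPB2, built on a backbone the record lists as pCMV. It is propagated in E. coli through a high-copy ColE1/pUC-type origin and selected with ampicillin via the β-lactamase gene and its own promoter. Short remnants of the f1 origin, the lac promoter/operator region, lacI, a bleomycin-resistance gene and the pBR322 bom site are also annotated and appear to be backbone leftovers rather than functional parts.

The expression cassette consists of the CMV immediate early enhancer and promoter, the HSPB2 coding sequence and a bovine growth hormone polyadenylation signal. No epitope tag or reporter is annotated. Directly downstream of the CMV promoter the annotation picks up two short tet-operator-containing fragments and a fragment matching a Tet-responsive promoter. This suggests a CMV promoter bearing tet operator sites, which would allow repression in cells expressing the Tet repressor and induction with tetracycline, although the catalogue entry names the promoter only as CMV and does not mention inducibility.

Downstream lies an FRT site placed immediately before a hygromycin resistance coding sequence, followed by an SV40 poly(A) signal, matching the depositor's note that FRT sits at the N-terminal end of the hygromycin gene. Only a very short SV40 promoter fragment is annotated upstream, so this marker seems to lack its own functional promoter. Such an arrangement is typical of FLP-mediated integration systems, in which recombination into a genomic FRT site supplies the promoter and makes cells hygromycin resistant, yielding isogenic stable lines. The plasmid's stated purpose is expression of HSPB2 in mammalian cells, and the associated publication compared HSPB family chaperones as suppressors of polyglutamine aggregation.
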