Addgene plasmid #63093: Frt-hspB2
Purpose: Expression of HSPB2 (small HSP) in mammalian cells
Depositing lab: Harm Kampinga. Depositing organization: University Medical Center Groningen. Publication: HSPB7 is the most potent polyQ aggregation suppressor within the HSPB family of molecular chaperones. Vos MJ, Zijlstra MP, Kanon B, van Waarde-Verhagen MA, Brunt ER, Oosterveld-Hut HM, Carra S, Sibon OC, Kampinga HH. Hum Mol Genet. 2010 Dec 1;19(23):4677-93. doi: 10.1093/hmg/ddq398. Epub 2010 Sep 15. PubMed 20843828.
Backbone
  Vector backbone: pCMV
  Modifications to backbone: FRT is N-term on HygroB
  Vector type: Mammalian Expression
Growth in bacteria
  Bacterial resistance: Ampicillin, 100 μg/mL
  Growth temperature: 37°C
  Growth strain: DH5alpha
  Copy number: Unknown
Gene/Insert
  Gene/Insert name: hspb2
  Species: H. sapiens (human)
  Entrez Gene: HSPB2 (a.k.a. HSP27, Hs.78846, LOH11CR1K, MKBP)
  Promoter: CMV
  Cloning method: Unknown
  Sequencing primers: 5′ CMV-F; 3′ BGH-rev
Terms and licenses: Academic/Nonprofit Terms; Industry Terms: Not Available to Industry
How to cite: Frt-hspB2 was a gift from Harm Kampinga (Addgene plasmid # 63093 ; http://n2t.net/addgene:63093 ; RRID:Addgene_63093)
