>Addgene plasmid #63093 | Frt-hspB2 | addgene partial sequence | sequence record 107376 | BGH-rev 5'-TAGAAGGCACAGTCGAGG-3'
ACTCGATTTTGGCGCGTTTTGCTGGGTGCTGGGTCTGTGGCAATCAGGGCTCAACTATGGCTGCCTCCTC
CTCTTCCTCTGGATCAGGAGGCGCAGGGAGCAGGGAGATGTAGACCTCATTGACCTCTGTGTCCAAATGT
CGGCCACCCCGAGGTGCTTCCAGGTTTAAGATGCCATCATGGGAGAGAGCAGCTCGGACTCGCCAGGGGT
CGACATCAGCAGGCAGGACATAGGTGCGGCAGAACTCTCGGGACACGAAGCCGTGGCGGTCCAGGCGCTG
GGGGTGCCGGGCAGACACCTCCAGCAGGTTATCCACAGTCCTCACAGTCACCTCGTCTGGGGTAAAGTGG
CTCACATCCAGAAATGCCTGGAACTTGCCCTCACTGAGCCTAAGCTCGGAGGCCCCTGCCCTGCTGCCCT
CCCCAGCTGGGGCGGCCCGAGGCCGGACATAGTAGCCATGGTAGAGTGTGGGGGTCAGGATCTCTTCTGG
CAGGAGGCCTTCTCCGAAGCGCTGCTCACCCAGGCGGCTCGGGTTGGCAAATTCGTACTCGGCGGTGGCC
GGGTGGGCATGTGGCACTGAGCGGCCCGACATGGTTCTCGAGGTTTTGGATCCGAGCTCGGTACCAAGCT
TAAGTTTAAACGCTAGAGTCCGGAGGCTGGATCGGTCCCGGTGTCTTCTATGGAGGTCAAAACAGCGTGG
ATGGCGTCTCCAGGCGATCTGACGGTTCACTAAACGAGCTCGTCGACGATCTCTATCACTGATAGGGAGA
TCTCTATCACTGATAGGGAGAGCTCTGCTTATATAGACCTCCCACCGTACACGCCTACCGCCCATTTGCG
TCAATGGG
